>Addgene plasmid #60087 | 4L59 | depositor partial sequence | sequence record 96037 | Insert DNA Sequence
AAGAAAGCGTGGTGCTGGGCATCCTACCTGGAAGAGGAGAAAGCGGTGGCAGTGCCGGCGAAGCTGTTCA
AGGAGCATCAATCCTTTCCATATAACAAAAATGGATTCAAAGTTGGCATGAAATTAGAAGGCGTGGATCC
CGAGCATCAGTCTGTGTACTGTGTCCTCACCGTCGCGGAGGTTTGTGGATACCGGATAAAGCTTCACTTT
GATGGGTATTCTGATTGCTATGACTTCTGGGTGAATGCAGACGCTCTGGATATCCACCCAGTTGGGTGGT
GTGAGAAAACCGGCCACAAACTCCATCCTCCAAAAGGGTATAAAGAAGAAGAATTCAATTGGCAGACCTA
TCTTAAGACATGTAAAGCTCAAGCTGCTCCTAAGTCATTATTTGAAAATCAGAATATAACAGTGATCCCA
TCGGGCTTTCGAGTTGGTATGAAGCTTGAGGCAGTAGACAAAAAGAATCCCTCATTCATCTGTGTTGCTA
CGGTAACAGATATGGTGGACAATCGTTTCCTGGTACATTTTGACAACTGGGATGAGAGCTATGACTATTG
GTGTGAAGCATCAAGTCCACATATTCATCCAGTTGGTTGGTGTAAGGAACATAGAAGAACCCTTATTACT
CCACCAGGTTATCCAAATGTGAAACATTTTTCTTGGGATAAATACTTAGAAGAAACCAATTCTTTACCTG
CTCCTGCAAGAGCTTTCAAAGTGAAACCTCCTCATGGATTCCAGAAAAAAATGAAGCTTGAGGTTGTAGA
CAAAAGGAACCCTATGTTTATTAGAGTAGCAACTGTGGCAGACACAGATGATCACCGGGTAAAAGTTCAC
TTTGATGGCTGGAACAATTGCTATGATTACTGGATAGATGCAGATTCTCCTGATATTCACCCTGTAGGCT
GGTGTTCAAAAACAGGACATCCCCTTCAGCCTCCTTTG
