>Addgene plasmid #60087 | 4L59 | addgene partial sequence | sequence record 97140 | T7 5'-TAATACGACTCACTATAGGG-3'
TTTTGTTTAACTTTAAGAAGGAGATATACCATGTCATCATCATCATCATCACAGCAGCGGCAGAGAAAAC
TTGTATTTCCAGGGCAAGAAAGCGTGGTGCTGGGCATCCTACCTGGAAGAGGAGAAAGCGGTGGCAGTGC
CGGCGAAGCTGTTCAAGGAGCATCAATCCTTTCCATATAACAAAAATGGATTCAAAGTTGGCATGAAATT
AGAAGGCGTGGATCCCGAGCATCAGTCTGTGTACTGTGTCCTCACCGTCGCGGAGGTTTGTGGATACCGG
ATAAAGCTTCACTTTGATGGGTATTCTGATTGCTATGACTTCTGGGTGAATGCAGACGCTCTGGATATCC
ACCCAGTTGGGTGGTGTGAGAAAACCGGCCACAAACTCCATCCTCCAAAAGGGTATAAAGAAGAAGAATT
CAATTGGCAGACCTATCTTAAGACATGTAAAGCTCAAGCTGCTCCTAAGTCATTATTTGAAAATCAGAAT
ATAACAGTGATCCCATCGGGCTTTCGAGTTGGTATGAAGCTTGAGGCAGTAGACAAAAAGAATCCCTCAT
TCATCTGTGTTGCTACGGTAACAGATATGGTGGACAATCGTTTCCTGGTACATTTTGACAACTGGGATGA
GAGCTATGACTATTGGTGTGAAGCATCAAGTCCACATATTCATCCAGTTGGTTGGTGTAAGGAACATAGA
AG
