>Addgene plasmid #60087 | 4L59 | addgene partial sequence | sequence record 97141 | T7term 5'-GCTAGTTATTGCTCAGCGG-3'
CGGGCTTTGTTAGCAGCCGGATCTCAGTGGTGGTGGTGGTGGTGCTCGAGTGCGGCCGCAAGCTTCGTCA
TCACAAAGGAGGCTGAAGGGGATGTCCTGTTTTTGAACACCAGCCTACAGGGTGAATATCAGGAGAATCT
GCATCTATCCAGTAATCATAGCAATTGTTCCAGCCATCAAAGTGAACTTTTACCCGGTGATCATCTGTGT
CTGCCACAGTTGCTACTCTAATAAACATAGGGTTCCTTTTGTCTACAACCTCAAGCTTCATTTTTTTCTG
GAATCCATGAGGAGGTTTCACTTTGAAAGCTCTTGCAGGAGCAGGTAAAGAATTGGTTTCTTCTAAGTAT
TTATCCCAAGAAAAATGTTTCACATTTGGATAACCTGGTGGAGTAATAAGGGTTCTTCTATGTTCCTTAC
ACCAACCAACTGGATGAATATGTGGACTTGATGCTTCACACCAATAGTCATAGCTCTCATCCCAGTTGTC
AAAATGTACCAGGAAACGATTGTCCACCATATCTGTTACCGTAGCAACACAGATGAATGAGGGATTCTTT
TTGTCTACTGCCTCAAGCTTCATACCAACTCGAAAGCCCGATGGGATCACTGTTATATTCTGA
