[The description below was written by a language model from this plasmid's Addgene catalogue record.]
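Description:
4L59 is a bacterial expression plasmid built on the pET28-MHL backbone, carrying a fragment of the human L3MBTL3 gene (also known as MBT-1 or MBT1) for recombinant protein production aimed at structure determination. The plasmid name corresponds to the Protein Data Bank entry associated with the construct. It is selected with kanamycin and is listed as high copy. The record does not name the origin of replication, and no feature table is provided, so other backbone elements cannot be confirmed here.

The insert is 948 bp and was introduced by ligation independent cloning. The record notes that it may not represent the full open reading frame, which is typical of structural-genomics constructs in which domain boundaries are trimmed to yield a well-behaved, crystallisable fragment. Which part of L3MBTL3 is included is not stated. The mutation field refers only to depositor comments that are not included, so any sequence differences from the reference cannot be described. Expression is driven by a T7 promoter, which requires a host strain supplying T7 RNA polymerase for protein production, whereas the listed DH5alpha strain serves for plasmid propagation. The protein is made with an N-terminal 6xHis tag, allowing purification by immobilised metal affinity chromatography. The insert can be sequence-verified from both ends using standard T7 promoter and T7 terminator primers.

The construct is intended for producing purified L3MBTL3 fragment for crystallography and related biochemical or biophysical work. Distribution is limited to academic and nonprofit users.
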