Addgene plasmid #60087: 4L59
Purpose: Bacterial expression for structure determination; may not be full ORF
Depositing lab: Cheryl Arrowsmith. Depositing organization: University of Toronto.
Backbone
  Vector backbone: pET28-MHL
  Vector type: Bacterial Expression
Growth in bacteria
  Bacterial resistance: Kanamycin, 50 μg/mL
  Growth temperature: 37°C
  Growth strain: DH5alpha
  Copy number: High Copy
Gene/Insert
  Gene/Insert name: L3MBTL3:JMC057-A08:C223215 (alt names: PDB ID: 4L59; L3MBTL3)
  Species: H. sapiens (human)
  Insert size (bp): 948
  Mutation: See comments
  GenBank ID: gi|55770869
  Entrez Gene: L3MBTL3 (a.k.a. MBT-1, MBT1)
  Promoter: T7
  Tag / fusion protein: 6xHis (N terminal on insert)
  Cloning method: Ligation Independent Cloning
  Sequencing primers: 5′ T7; 3′ T7 Terminal
Terms and licenses: Academic/Nonprofit Terms; Industry Terms: Not Available to Industry
How to cite: 4L59 was a gift from Cheryl Arrowsmith (Addgene plasmid # 60087 ; http://n2t.net/addgene:60087 ; RRID:Addgene_60087)
